Addgene plasmid #183703: AbVec_IGLC
Purpose: Encode human Ig lambda chain constant region. For cloning variable region and mAb expression.
Depositing lab: David Nemazee. Depositing organization: Scripps California (The Scripps Research Institute).
Backbone
  Vector backbone: AbVec
  Backbone manufacturer: adapted from Burton lab
  Backbone size w/o insert (bp): 5000
  Total vector size (bp): 6000
  Vector type: Mammalian Expression
Growth in bacteria
  Bacterial resistance: Ampicillin, 100 μg/mL
  Growth temperature: 37°C
  Growth strain: DH5alpha
  Copy number: High Copy
Gene/Insert
  Gene/Insert name: IGLC2 (alt name: Ig Lambda constant region 2)
  Species: H. sapiens (human)
  Insert size (bp): 500
  GenBank ID: 3538
  Entrez Gene: IGLC2 (a.k.a. IGLC)
  Promoter: SP6
  Cloning method: Gibson Cloning
  Sequencing primers: 5′ SP6-F; 3′ SV40-R
Resource information
  A portion of this plasmid was derived from a plasmid made by: adapted from Burton lab mAb expression plasmid
Terms and licenses: Academic/Nonprofit Terms; Industry Terms: Not Available to Industry
How to cite: AbVec_IGLC was a gift from David Nemazee (Addgene plasmid # 183703 ; http://n2t.net/addgene:183703 ; RRID:Addgene_183703)
