[The description below was written by a language model from this plasmid's Addgene catalogue record and pLannotate feature annotations shown in this document.]
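Description:
AbVec_IGLC is a mammalian expression plasmid built on the AbVec backbone, itself adapted from an earlier monoclonal antibody expression vector. It supplies the human immunoglobulin lambda light-chain constant region (IGLC2), so a lambda variable region of interest can be cloned in by Gibson assembly to produce a complete light chain for recombinant antibody production. In E. coli it is maintained as a high-copy plasmid through a ColE1/pUC-type origin and selected with ampicillin via the β-lactamase gene. An M13 phage origin is also present, along with remnants of lac, lacZα, bom and rop sequences that appear to be backbone leftovers.

The catalogue lists SP6 as the promoter. However, the feature table shows that the SP6 site is a short phage promoter, also used as the 5′ sequencing primer site, lying downstream of the CMV immediate-early enhancer and promoter and a fragment of CMV intron A. The CMV elements are the ones expected to drive transcription in mammalian cells. Next come a fragment of a mouse immunoglobulin heavy-chain signal sequence for secretion, an EGFP coding sequence, the IGLC2 constant region and an SV40 polyadenylation signal. The record does not explain the EGFP. Its position between the leader and the constant region suggests a placeholder to be replaced by the variable region, but this is an inference. An SV40 enhancer/early promoter lies downstream of the cassette, followed only by a lacZα fragment, so no mammalian selection marker is annotated.

The sequenced record is 5,735 nt, consistent with the catalogue's approximate total of 6,000 bp. Antibody expression would typically involve co-transfection with a matching heavy-chain plasmid, though the record does not describe a partner vector.
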