Features (pLannotate 1.2.2; 21 found; start..end, strand, type, name):
     92..113     +  protein_bind   CAP binding site: CAP binding activates transcription in the presence of cAMP. E. coli catabolite activator protein
    128..158     +  promoter       lac promoter: promoter for the E. coli lac operon
    166..182     +  protein_bind   lac operator: The lac repressor binds to the lac operator to inhibit transcription in E. coli. This inhibition can be relieved by adding lactose or isopropyl-β-D-thiogalactopyranoside (IPTG). lac repressor encoded by lacI
    235..614     +  enhancer       CMV enhancer: human cytomegalovirus immediate early enhancer
    615..818     +  promoter       CMV promoter: human cytomegalovirus (CMV) immediate early promoter
    954..997     +  intron         CMV intron (fragment): modified intron A from human cytomegalovirus
   1049..1067    +  promoter       SP6 promoter: promoter for bacteriophage SP6 RNA polymerase
   1071..1108    +  CDS            IgH signal sequence (fragment): signal sequence from the mouse immunoglobulin heavy chain variable region
   1207..1923    +  CDS            EGFP: EGFP is a basic (constitutively fluorescent) green fluorescent protein published in 1996, derived from Aequorea victoria. It is reported to be a rapidly-maturing weak dimer with moderate acid sensitivity.
   1928..2245    +  CDS            IGLC2: IGLC2_HUMAN - Experimental evidence at protein level: Swiss-Prot protein existence level 1. Constant region of immunoglobulin light chains. Immunoglobulins, also known as antibodies, are membrane-bound or secreted glycoproteins produced by B lymphocytes. In the recognition phase of humoral immunity, the membrane-bound immunoglobulins serve as receptors which, upon binding of a specific antigen, trigger the clonal expansion and differentiation of B lymphocytes into immunoglobulins- secreting plasma cells. Secreted immunoglobulins mediate the effector phase of humoral immunity, which results in
   2269..2403    +  polyA_signal   SV40 poly(A) signal: SV40 polyadenylation signal
   2500..2829    +  promoter       SV40 promoter: SV40 enhancer and early promoter
   2848..3002    +  CDS            lacZα (fragment): LacZα fragment of β-galactosidase; lacZ fragment
   3008..3059    -  misc_feature   bom (fragment): basis of mobility region from pBR322
   3078..3458    +  rep_origin     M13 ori (sequence partly withheld): M13 bacteriophage origin of replication; arrow indicates direction of (+) strand synthesis
   3534..3583    -  misc_feature   bom (fragment): basis of mobility region from pBR322
   3685..3720    -  CDS            rop (fragment): Rop protein, which maintains plasmids at low copy number; rop
   3815..3919    +  promoter       AmpR promoter: bla
   3920..4780    +  CDS            AmpR: β-lactamase; bla; confers resistance to ampicillin, carbenicillin, and related antibiotics
   4951..5539    +  rep_origin     ori: high-copy-number ColE1/pMB1/pBR322/pUC origin of replication
   5722..79      +  CDS            lacI (fragment) (across the origin): lac repressor; lacI; The lac repressor binds to the lac operator to inhibit transcription in E. coli. This inhibition can be relieved by adding lactose or isopropyl-β-D-thiogalactopyranoside (IPTG).
>Addgene plasmid #183703 | AbVec_IGLC | addgene full sequence | sequence record 358529 | Addgene NGS Result
AACCGCCTCTCCCCGCGCGTTGGCCGATTCATTAATCCAACTGGCACGACAGGTTTCCCGACTGGAAAGC
GGGCAGTGAGCGCAACGCAATTAATGTGAGTTAGCTCACTCATTAGGCACCCCAGGCTTTACACTTTATG
CTTCCGGCTCGTATGTTGTGTGGAATTGTGAGCGGATAACAATTTCACACAGGAAACAGCTATGACATGA
TTACGAATTAATTCGAGCTCGCCCGACATTGATTATTGACTAGTTATTAATAGTAATCAATTACGGGGTC
ATTAGTTCATAGCCCATATATGGAGTTCCGCGTTACATAACTTACGGTAAATGGCCCGCCTGGCTGACCG
CCCAACGACCCCCGCCCATTGACGTCAATAATGACGTATGTTCCCATAGTAACGCCAATAGGGACTTTCC
ATTGACGTCAATGGGTGGAGTATTTACGGTAAACTGCCCACTTGGCAGTACATCAAGTGTATCATATGCC
AAGTACGCCCCCTATTGACGTCAATGACGGTAAATGGCCCGCCTGGCATTATGCCCAGTACATGACCTTA
TGGGACTTTCCTACTTGGCAGTACATCTACGTATTAGTCATCGCTATTACCATGGTGATGCGGTTTTGGC
AGTACATCAATGGGCGTGGATAGCGGTTTGACTCACGGGGATTTCCAAGTCTCCACCCCATTGACGTCAA
TGGGAGTTTGTTTTGGCACCAAAATCAACGGGACTTTCCAAAATGTCGTAACAACTCCGCCCCATTGACG
CAAATGGGCGGTAGGCGTGTACGGTGGGAGGTCTATATAAGCAGAGCTCGTTTAGTGAACCGTCAGATCG
CCTGGAGACGCCATCCACGCTGTTTTGACCTCCATAGAAGACACCGGGACCGATCCAGCCTCCGCGGCCG
GGAACGGTGCATTGGAACGCGGATTCCCCGTGCCAAGAGTGACGTAAGTACCGCCTATAGAGTCTATAGG
CCCACCCCCTTGGCTTCGTTAGAACGCGGCTACAATTAATACATAACCTTATGTATCATACACATACGAT
TTAGGTGACACTATAGAATAACATCCACTTTGCCTTTCTCTCCACAGGTGTCCACTCCCAGGTCCAACTG
CACCTCGGTTCTATCGATTGAATTCCACCATGGGATGGTCATGTATCATCCTTTTTCTAGTAGCAACTGC
AACCGGTTCTTGGCCAATGGTGAGCAAGGGCGAGGAGCTGTTCACCGGGGTGGTGCCCATCCTGGTCGAG
CTGGACGGCGACGTAAACGGCCACAAGTTCAGCGTGTCCGGCGAGGGCGAGGGCGATGCCACCTACGGCA
AGCTGACCCTGAAGTTCATCTGCACCACCGGCAAGCTGCCCGTGCCCTGGCCCACCCTCGTGACCACCCT
GACCTACGGCGTGCAGTGCTTCAGCCGCTACCCCGACCACATGAAGCAGCACGACTTCTTCAAGTCCGCC
ATGCCCGAAGGCTACGTCCAGGAGCGCACCATCTTCTTCAAGGACGACGGCAACTACAAGACCCGCGCCG
AGGTGAAGTTCGAGGGCGACACCCTGGTGAACCGCATCGAGCTGAAGGGCATCGACTTCAAGGAGGACGG
CAACATCCTGGGGCACAAGCTGGAGTACAACTACAACAGCCACAACGTCTATATCATGGCCGACAAGCAG
AAGAACGGCATCAAGGTGAACTTCAAGATCCGCCACAACATCGAGGACGGCAGCGTGCAGCTCGCCGACC
ACTACCAGCAGAACACCCCCATCGGCGACGGCCCCGTGCTGCTGCCCGACAACCACTACCTGAGCACCCA
GTCCGCCCTGAGCAAAGACCCCAACGAGAAGCGCGATCACATGGTCCTGCTGGAGTTCGTGACCGCCGCC
GGGATCACTCTCGGCATGGACGAGCTGTACAAGTGATGGCCAGCCCAAGGCTGCCCCCACTGTCACTCTG
TTCCCACCCTCGAGTGAGGAGCTTCAAGCCAACAAGGCCACACTGGTGTGTCTCATAAGTGACTTCTACC
CGGGAGCCGTGACAGTGGCCTGGAAGGCAGATAGCAGCCCCGTCAAGGCGGGAGTGGAGACCACCACACC
CTCCAAACAAAGCAACAACAAGTACGCGGCCAGCAGCTACCTGAGCCTGACGCCTGAGCAGTGGAAGTCC
CACAGAAGCTACAGCTGCCAGGTCACGCATGAAGGGAGCACCGTGGAGAAGACAGTGGCCCCTACAGAAT
GTTCATAGAAGCTTGGCCGCCATGGCCCAACTTGTTTATTGCAGCTTATAATGGTTACAAATAAAGCAAT
AGCATCACAAATTTCACAAATAAAGCATTTTTTTCACTGCATTCTAGTTGTGGTTTGTCCAAACTCATCA
ATGTATCTTATCATGTCTGGATCGGGAATTAATTCGGCGCAGCACCATGGCCTGAAATAACCTCTGAAAG
AGGAACTTGGTTAGGTACCTTCTGAGGCGGAAAGAACCATCTGTGGAATGTGTGTCAGTTAGGGTGTGGA
AAGTCCCCAGGCTCCCCAGCAGGCAGAAGTATGCAAAGCATGCATCTCAATTAGTCAGCAACCAGGTGTG
GAAAGTCCCCAGGCTCCCCAGCAGGCAGAAGTATGCAAAGCATGCATCTCAATTAGTCAGCAACCATAGT
CCCGCCCCTAACTCCGCCCATCCCGCCCCTAACTCCGCCCAGTTCCGCCCATTCTCCGCCCCATGGCTGA
CTAATTTTTTTTATTTATGCAGAGGCCGAGGCCGCCTCGGCCTCTGAGCTATTCCAGAAGTAGTGAGGAG
GCTTTTTTGGAGGCCTAGGCTTTTGCAAAAAGCTGTTAACAGCTTGGCACTGGCCGTCGTTTTACAACGT
CGTGACTGGGAAAACCCTGGCGTTACCCAACTTAATCGCCTTGCAGCACATCCCCCTTTCGCCAGTTGGC
GTAATAGCGAAGAGGCCCGCACCGATCGCCCTTCCCAACAGTTGCGCAGCCTGAATGGCGAATGGCGCCT
GATGCGGTATTTTCTCCTTACGCATCTGTGCGGTATTTCACACCGCATA
[142 nt withheld, positions 3060-3201]
C
[141 nt withheld, positions 3203-3343]
CCTTTGACGTTGGAGTCCACGTTCTTT
[37 nt withheld, positions 3371-3407]
ACCCTATCTCGGGCTATTCTTTTGATTTATAAGGGATTTTGCCGATTTCGGCCTATTGGTTAAAAAATGA
GCTGATTTAACAAAAATTTAACGCGAATTTTAACAAAATATTAACGTTTACAATTTTATGGTGCACTCTC
AGTACAATCTGCTCTGATGCCGCATAGTTAAGCCAGCCCCGACACCCGCCAACACCCGCTGACGCGCCCT
GACGGGCTTGTCTGCTCCCGGCATCCGCTTACAGACAAGCTGTGACCGTCTCCGGGAGCTGCATGTGTCA
GAGGTTTTCACCGTCATCACCGAAACGCGCGAGACGAAAGGGCCTCGTGATACGCCTATTTTTATAGGTT
AATGTCATGATAATAATGGTTTCTTAGACGTCAGGTGGCACTTTTCGGGGAAATGTGCGCGGAACCCCTA
TTTGTTTATTTTTCTAAATACATTCAAATATGTATCCGCTCATGAGACAATAACCCTGATAAATGCTTCA
ATAATATTGAAAAAGGAAGAGTATGAGTATTCAACATTTCCGTGTCGCCCTTATTCCCTTTTTTGCGGCA
TTTTGCCTTCCTGTTTTTGCTCACCCAGAAACGCTGGTGAAAGTAAAAGATGCTGAAGATCAGTTGGGTG
CACGAGTGGGTTACATCGAACTGGATCTCAACAGCGGTAAGATCCTTGAGAGTTTTCGCCCCGAAGAACG
TTTTCCAATGATGAGCACTTTTAAAGTTCTGCTATGTGGCGCGGTATTATCCCGTATTGACGCCGGGCAA
GAGCAACTCGGTCGCCGCATACACTATTCTCAGAATGACTTGGTTGAGTACTCACCAGTCACAGAAAAGC
ATCTTACGGATGGCATGACAGTAAGAGAATTATGCAGTGCTGCCATAACCATGAGTGATAACACTGCGGC
CAACTTACTTCTGACAACGATCGGAGGACCGAAGGAGCTAACCGCTTTTTTGCACAACATGGGGGATCAT
GTAACTCGCCTTGATCGTTGGGAACCGGAGCTGAATGAAGCCATACCAAACGACGAGCGTGACACCACGA
TGCCTGTAGCAATGGCAACAACGTTGCGCAAACTATTAACTGGCGAACTACTTACTCTAGCTTCCCGGCA
ACAATTAATAGACTGGATGGAGGCGGATAAAGTTGCAGGACCACTTCTGCGCTCGGCCCTTCCGGCTGGC
TGGTTTATTGCTGATAAATCTGGAGCCGGTGAGCGTGGGTCTCGCGGTATCATTGCAGCACTGGGGCCAG
ATGGTAAGCCCTCCCGTATCGTAGTTATCTACACGACGGGGAGTCAGGCAACTATGGATGAACGAAATAG
ACAGATCGCTGAGATAGGTGCCTCACTGATTAAGCATTGGTAACTGTCAGACCAAGTTTACTCATATATA
CTTTAGATTGATTTAAAACTTCATTTTTAATTTAAAAGGATCTAGGTGAAGATCCTTTTTGATAATCTCA
TGACCAAAATCCCTTAACGTGAGTTTTCGTTCCACTGAGCGTCAGACCCCGTAGAAAAGATCAAAGGATC
TTCTTGAGATCCTTTTTTTCTGCGCGTAATCTGCTGCTTGCAAACAAAAAAACCACCGCTACCAGCGGTG
GTTTGTTTGCCGGATCAAGAGCTACCAACTCTTTTTCCGAAGGTAACTGGCTTCAGCAGAGCGCAGATAC
CAAATACTGTTCTTCTAGTGTAGCCGTAGTTAGGCCACCACTTCAAGAACTCTGTAGCACCGCCTACATA
CCTCGCTCTGCTAATCCTGTTACCAGTGGCTGCTGCCAGTGGCGATAAGTCGTGTCTTACCGGGTTGGAC
TCAAGACGATAGTTACCGGATAAGGCGCAGCGGTCGGGCTGAACGGGGGGTTCGTGCACACAGCCCAGCT
TGGAGCGAACGACCTACACCGAACTGAGATACCTACAGCGTGAGCTATGAGAAAGCGCCACGCTTCCCGA
AGGGAGAAAGGCGGACAGGTATCCGGTAAGCGGCAGGGTCGGAACAGGAGAGCGCACGAGGGAGCTTCCA
GGGGGAAACGCCTGGTATCTTTATAGTCCTGTCGGGTTTCGCCACCTCTGACTTGAGCGTCGATTTTTGT
GATGCTCGTCAGGGGGGCGGAGCCTATGGAAAAACGCCAGCAACGCGGCCTTTTTACGGTTCCTGGCCTT
TTGCTGGCCTTTTGCTCACATGTTCTTTCCTGCGTTATCCCCTGATTCTGTGGATAACCGTATTACCGCC
TTTGAGTGAGCTGATACCGCTCGCCGCAGCCGAACGACCGAGCGCAGCGAGTCAGTGAGCGAGGAAGCGG
AAGAGCGCCCAATACGCA
