>Addgene plasmid #183703 | AbVec_IGLC | depositor partial sequence | sequence record 356122 | IGLC
TATAGCAGAGCTCGTTTAGTGACCGTCAGATCGCCTGGAGACGCCATCCACGCTGTTTTGACCTCCATAG
AAGACACCGGGACCGATCCAGCCTCCGCGGCCGGGAACGGTGCATTGGAACGCGGATTCCCCGTGCCAAG
AGTGACGTAAGTACCGCCTATAGAGTCTATAGGCCCACCCCCTTGGCTTCGTTAGAACGCGGCTACAATT
AATACATAACCTTATGTATCATACACATACGATTTAGGTGACACTATAGAATAACATCCACTTTGCCTTT
CTCTCCACAGGTGTCCACTCCCAGGTCCAACTGCACCTCGGTTCTATCGATTGAATTCCACCATGGGATG
GTCATGTATCATCCTTTTTCTAGTAGCAACTGCAACCGGTTCTTGGCCAATGGTGAGCAAGGGCGAGGAG
CTGTTCACCGGGGTGGTGCCCATCCTGGTCGAGCTGGACGGCGACGTAAACGGCCACAAGTTCAGCGTGT
CCGGCGAGGGCGAGGGCGATGCCACCTACGGCAAGCTGACCCTGAAGTTCATCTGCACCACCGGCAAGCT
GCCCGTGCCCTGGCCCACCCTCGTGACCACCCTGACCTACGGCGTGCAGTGCTTCAGCCGCTACCCCGAC
CACATGAAGCAGCACGACTTCTTCAAGTCCGCCATGCCCGAAGGCTACGTCCAGGAGCGCACCATCTTCT
TCAAGGACGACGGCAACTACAAGACCCGCGCCGAGGTGAAGTTCGAGGGCGACACCCTGGTGAACCGCAT
CGAGCTGAAGGGCATCGACTTCAAGGAGGACGGCAACATCCTGGGGCACAAGCTGGAGTACAACTACAAC
AGCCACAACGTCTATATCATGGCCGACAAGCAGAAGAACGGCATCAAGGTGAACTTCAAGATCCGCCACA
ACATCGAGGACGGCAGCGTGCAGCTCGCCGACCACTACCAGCAGAACACCCCCATCGGCGACGGCCCCGT
GCTGCTGCCCGACAACCACTACCTGAGCACCCAGTCCGCCCTGAGCAAAGACCCCAACGAGAAGCGCGAT
CACATGGTCCTGCTGGAGTTCGTGACCGCCGCCGGGATCACTCTCGGCATGGACGAGCTGTACAAGTGAT
GGCCAGCCCAAGGCTGCCCCCACTGTCACTCTGTTCCCACCCTCGAGTGAGGAGCTTCAAGCCAACAAGG
CCACACTGGTGTGTCTCATAAGTGACTTCTACCCGGGAGCCGTGACAGTGGCCTGGAAGGCAGATAGCAG
CCCCGTCAAGGCGGGAGTGGAGACCACCACACCCTCCAAACAAAGCAACAACAAGTACGCGGCCAGCAGC
TACCTGAGCCTGACGCCTGAGCAGTGGAAGTCCCACAGAAGCTACAGCTGCCAGGTCACGCATGAAGGGA
GCACCGTGGAGAAGACAGTGGCCCCTACAGAATGTTCATAGAAGCTTGGCCGCCATGGCCCAACTTGTTT
ATTGCAGCTTATAATGGTTACAAATAAAGCAATAGCATCACAAATTTCACAAATAAAGCATTTTTTTCAC
TGCATTCTAGTTGTGGTTTGTCCAAACTCATCAATGTATCTTATCATGTCTGGATCGGGAATTAATTCGG
CGCAGCACCATGGCCTGAAATAACCTCTGAAAGAGGAACTTGGTTAGGTACCTTCTGAGGCGGAAGAACC
ATCTGTGGAATGTGTGTCAGTTAGGGTGTGGAAAGTCCCCAGGCTCCCCAGCAGGCAGAAGTATGCAAGC
ATGCATCTCATTAGTCAGCACCAGGTGTGAAAGTCCCAGGCTCCCCAGCAGCAGAGTTTGCAAGCATGCA
TCTCATTAGTCAGCACATAGTCCCGCCCCTAACTCGCA
